>Addgene plasmid #118159 | Lenti-(BB)-EF1a-KRAB-dCas9-P2A-BlastR EGFP-guide2 | addgene full sequence | sequence record 240446 | Addgene NGS Result
GTTTTAGAGCTAGAAATAGCAAGTTAAAATAAGGCTAGTCCGTTATCAACTTGAAAAAGTGGCACCGAGT
CGGTGCTTTTTTGAATTCGCTAGCTAGGTCTTGAAAGGAGTGGGAATTGGCTCCGGTGCCCGTCAGTGGG
CAGAGCGCACATCGCCCACAGTCCCCGAGAAGTTGGGGGGAGGGGTCGGCAATTGATCCGGTGCCTAGAG
AAGGTGGCGCGGGGTAAACTGGGAAAGTGATGTCGTGTACTGGCTCCGCCTTTTTCCCGAGGGTGGGGGA
GAACCGTATATAAGTGCAGTAGTCGCCGTGAACGTTCTTTTTCGCAACGGGTTTGCCGCCAGAACACAGG
ACCGGTGATCCGCCACCATGGATGCTAAGTCACTAACTGCCTGGTCCCGGACACTGGTGACCTTCAAGGA
TGTATTTGTGGACTTCACCAGGGAGGAGTGGAAGCTGCTGGACACTGCTCAGCAGATCGTGTACAGAAAT
GTGATGCTGGAGAACTATAAGAACCTGGTTTCCTTGGGTTATCAGCTTACTAAGCCAGATGTGATCCTCC
GGTTGGAGAAGGGAGAAGAGCCCGGCGGTTCCGGCGGAGGGTCGATGGACAAGAAGTACAGCATCGGCCT
GGCCATCGGCACCAACTCTGTGGGCTGGGCCGTGATCACCGACGAGTACAAGGTGCCCAGCAAGAAATTC
AAGGTGCTGGGCAACACCGACCGGCACAGCATCAAGAAGAACCTGATCGGCGCCCTGCTGTTCGACAGCG
GAGAAACAGCCGAGGCCACCCGGCTGAAGAGAACCGCCAGAAGAAGATACACCAGACGGAAGAACCGGAT
CTGCTATCTGCAAGAGATCTTCAGCAACGAGATGGCCAAGGTGGACGACAGCTTCTTCCACAGACTGGAA
GAGTCCTTCCTGGTGGAAGAGGATAAGAAGCACGAGCGGCACCCCATCTTCGGCAACATCGTGGACGAGG
TGGCCTACCACGAGAAGTACCCCACCATCTACCACCTGAGAAAGAAACTGGTGGACAGCACCGACAAGGC
CGACCTGCGGCTGATCTATCTGGCCCTGGCCCACATGATCAAGTTCCGGGGCCACTTCCTGATCGAGGGC
GACCTGAACCCCGACAACAGCGACGTGGACAAGCTGTTCATCCAGCTGGTGCAGACCTACAACCAGCTGT
TCGAGGAAAACCCCATCAACGCCAGCGGCGTGGACGCCAAGGCCATCCTGTCTGCCAGACTGAGCAAGAG
CAGACGGCTGGAAAATCTGATCGCCCAGCTGCCCGGCGAGAAGAAGAATGGCCTGTTCGGCAACCTGATT
GCCCTGAGCCTGGGCCTGACCCCCAACTTCAAGAGCAACTTCGACCTGGCCGAGGATGCCAAACTGCAGC
TGAGCAAGGACACCTACGACGACGACCTGGACAACCTGCTGGCCCAGATCGGCGACCAGTACGCCGACCT
GTTTCTGGCCGCCAAGAACCTGTCCGACGCCATCCTGCTGAGCGACATCCTGAGAGTGAACACCGAGATC
ACCAAGGCCCCCCTGAGCGCCTCTATGATCAAGAGATACGACGAGCACCACCAGGACCTGACCCTGCTGA
AAGCTCTCGTGCGGCAGCAGCTGCCTGAGAAGTACAAAGAGATTTTCTTCGACCAGAGCAAGAACGGCTA
CGCCGGCTACATCGATGGCGGAGCCAGCCAGGAAGAGTTCTACAAGTTCATCAAGCCCATCCTGGAAAAG
ATGGACGGCACCGAGGAACTGCTCGTGAAGCTGAACAGAGAGGACCTGCTGCGGAAGCAGCGGACCTTCG
ACAACGGCAGCATCCCCCACCAGATCCACCTGGGAGAGCTGCACGCCATTCTGCGGCGGCAGGAAGATTT
TTACCCATTCCTGAAGGACAACCGGGAAAAGATCGAGAAGATCCTGACCTTCCGCATCCCCTACTACGTG
GGCCCTCTGGCCAGGGGAAACAGCAGATTCGCCTGGATGACCAGAAAGAGCGAGGAAACCATCACCCCCT
GGAACTTCGAGGAAGTGGTGGACAAGGGCGCCAGCGCCCAGAGCTTCATCGAGCGGATGACCAACTTCGA
TAAGAACCTGCCCAACGAGAAGGTGCTGCCCAAGCACAGCCTGCTGTACGAGTACTTCACCGTGTACAAC
GAGCTGACCAAAGTGAAATACGTGACCGAGGGAATGAGAAAGCCCGCCTTCCTGAGCGGCGAGCAGAAAA
AAGCCATCGTGGACCTGCTGTTCAAGACCAACCGGAAAGTGACCGTGAAGCAGCTGAAAGAGGACTACTT
CAAGAAAATCGAGTGCTTCGACTCCGTGGAAATCTCCGGCGTGGAAGATCGGTTCAACGCCTCCCTGGGC
ACATACCACGATCTGCTGAAAATTATCAAGGACAAGGACTTCCTGGACAATGAGGAAAACGAGGACATTC
TGGAAGATATCGTGCTGACCCTGACACTGTTTGAGGACAGAGAGATGATCGAGGAACGGCTGAAAACCTA
TGCCCACCTGTTCGACGACAAAGTGATGAAGCAGCTGAAGCGGCGGAGATACACCGGCTGGGGCAGGCTG
AGCCGGAAGCTGATCAACGGCATCCGGGACAAGCAGTCCGGCAAGACAATCCTGGATTTCCTGAAGTCCG
ACGGCTTCGCCAACAGAAACTTCATGCAGCTGATCCACGACGACAGCCTGACCTTTAAAGAGGACATCCA
GAAAGCCCAGGTGTCCGGCCAGGGCGATAGCCTGCACGAGCACATTGCCAATCTGGCCGGCAGCCCCGCC
ATTAAGAAGGGCATCCTGCAGACAGTGAAGGTGGTGGACGAGCTCGTGAAAGTGATGGGCCGGCACAAGC
CCGAGAACATCGTGATCGAAATGGCCAGAGAGAACCAGACCACCCAGAAGGGACAGAAGAACAGCCGCGA
GAGAATGAAGCGGATCGAAGAGGGCATCAAAGAGCTGGGCAGCCAGATCCTGAAAGAACACCCCGTGGAA
AACACCCAGCTGCAGAACGAGAAGCTGTACCTGTACTACCTGCAGAATGGGCGGGATATGTACGTGGACC
AGGAACTGGACATCAACCGGCTGTCCGACTACGATGTGGACGCTATCGTGCCTCAGAGCTTTCTGAAGGA
CGACTCCATCGATAACAAAGTGCTGACTCGGAGCGACAAGAACCGGGGCAAGAGCGACAACGTGCCCTCC
GAAGAGGTCGTGAAGAAGATGAAGAACTACTGGCGCCAGCTGCTGAATGCCAAGCTGATTACCCAGAGGA
AGTTCGACAATCTGACCAAGGCCGAGAGAGGCGGCCTGAGCGAACTGGATAAGGCCGGCTTCATCAAGAG
ACAGCTGGTGGAAACCCGGCAGATCACAAAGCACGTGGCACAGATCCTGGACTCCCGGATGAACACTAAG
TACGACGAGAACGACAAACTGATCCGGGAAGTGAAAGTGATCACCCTGAAGTCCAAGCTGGTGTCCGATT
TCCGGAAGGATTTCCAGTTTTACAAAGTGCGCGAGATCAACAACTACCACCACGCCCACGACGCCTACCT
GAACGCCGTCGTGGGAACCGCCCTGATCAAAAAGTACCCTAAGCTGGAAAGCGAGTTCGTGTACGGCGAC
TACAAGGTGTACGACGTGCGGAAGATGATCGCCAAGAGCGAGCAGGAAATCGGCAAGGCTACCGCCAAGT
ACTTCTTCTACAGCAACATCATGAACTTTTTCAAGACCGAGATTACCCTGGCCAACGGCGAGATCCGGAA
GCGGCCTCTGATCGAGACAAACGGCGAAACAGGCGAGATCGTGTGGGATAAGGGCCGGGACTTTGCCACC
GTGCGGAAAGTGCTGTCTATGCCCCAAGTGAATATCGTGAAAAAGACCGAGGTGCAGACAGGCGGCTTCA
GCAAAGAGTCTATCCTGCCCAAGAGGAACAGCGACAAGCTGATCGCCAGAAAGAAGGACTGGGACCCTAA
GAAGTACGGCGGCTTCGACAGCCCCACCGTGGCCTATTCTGTGCTGGTGGTGGCCAAAGTGGAAAAGGGC
AAGTCCAAGAAACTGAAGAGTGTGAAAGAGCTGCTGGGGATCACCATCATGGAAAGAAGCAGCTTCGAGA
AGAATCCCATCGACTTTCTGGAAGCCAAGGGCTACAAAGAAGTGAAAAAGGACCTGATCATCAAGCTGCC
TAAGTACTCCCTGTTCGAGCTGGAAAACGGCCGGAAGAGAATGCTGGCCTCTGCCGGCGAACTGCAGAAG
GGAAACGAACTGGCCCTGCCCTCCAAATATGTGAACTTCCTGTACCTGGCCAGCCACTATGAGAAGCTGA
AGGGCTCCCCCGAGGATAATGAGCAGAAACAGCTGTTTGTGGAACAGCACAAACACTACCTGGACGAGAT
CATCGAGCAGATCAGCGAGTTCTCCAAGAGAGTGATCCTGGCCGACGCTAATCTGGACAAGGTGCTGAGC
GCCTACAACAAGCACAGAGACAAGCCTATCAGAGAGCAGGCCGAGAATATCATCCACCTGTTTACCCTGA
CCAGTCTGGGAGCCCCTGCCGCCTTCAAGTACTTTGACACCACCATCGACCGGAAGAGGTACACCAGCAC
CAAAGAGGTGCTGGACGCCACCCTGATCCACCAGAGCATCACCGGCCTGTACGAGACACGGATCGACCTG
TCTCAGCTGGGAGGCGACGCCTATCCCTATGACGTGCCCGATTATGCCAGCCTGGGCAGCGGCTCCCCCA
AGAAAAAACGCAAGGTGGAAGATCCTAAGAAAAAGCGGAAAGTGGACGGCATTGGTAGTGGGAGCAACGG
CAGCAGCGGGGATCCGGCCGCAACAAACTTCTCTCTGCTGAAACAAGCCGGAGATGTCGAAGAGAATCCT
GGACCGATGGCCAAGCCTTTGTCTCAAGAAGAATCCACCCTCATTGAAAGAGCAACGGCTACAATCAACA
GCATCCCCATCTCTGAAGACTACAGCGTCGCCAGCGCAGCTCTCTCTAGCGACGGCCGCATCTTCACTGG
TGTCAATGTATATCATTTTACTGGGGGACCTTGTGCAGAACTCGTGGTGCTGGGCACTGCTGCTGCTGCG
GCAGCTGGCAACCTGACTTGTATCGTCGCGATCGGAAATGAGAACAGGGGCATCTTGAGCCCCTGCGGAC
GGTGCCGACAGGTGCTTCTCGATCTGCATCCTGGGATCAAAGCCATAGTGAAGGACAGTGATGGACAGCC
GACGGCAGTTGGGATTCGTGAATTGCTGCCCTCTGGTTATGTGTGGGAGGGCTAAGAATTCGATATCAAG
CTTATCGGTAATCAACCTCTGGATTACAAAATTTGTGAAAGATTGACTGGTATTCTTAACTATGTTGCTC
CTTTTACGCTATGTGGATACGCTGCTTTAATGCCTTTGTATCATGCTATTGCTTCCCGTATGGCTTTCAT
TTTCTCCTCCTTGTATAAATCCTGGTTGCTGTCTCTTTATGAGGAGTTGTGGCCCGTTGTCAGGCAACGT
GGCGTGGTGTGCACTGTGTTTGCTGACGCAACCCCCACTGGTTGGGGCATTGCCACCACCTGTCAGCTCC
TTTCCGGGACTTTCGCTTTCCCCCTCCCTATTGCCACGGCGGAACTCATCGCCGCCTGCCTTGCCCGCTG
CTGGACAGGGGCTCGGCTGTTGGGCACTGACAATTCCGTGGTGTTGTCGGGGAAATCATCGTCCTTTCCT
TGGCTGCTCGCCTGTGTTGCCACCTGGATTCTGCGCGGGACGTCCTTCTGCTACGTCCCTTCGGCCCTCA
ATCCAGCGGACCTTCCTTCCCGCGGCCTGCTGCCGGCTCTGCGGCCTCTTCCGCGTCTTCGCCTTCGCCC
TCAGACGAGTCGGATCTCCCTTTGGGCCGCCTCCCCGCGTCGACTTTAAGACCAATGACTTACAAGGCAG
CTGTAGATCTTAGCCACTTTTTAAAAGAAAAGGGGGGACTGGAAGGGCTAATTCACTCCCAACGAAGACA
AGATCTGCTTTTTGCTTGTACTGGGTCTCTCTGGTTAGACCAGATCTGAGCCTGGGAGCTCTCTGGCTAA
CTAGGGAACCCACTGCTTAAGCCTCAATAAAGCTTGCCTTGAGTGCTTCAAGTAGTGTGTGCCCGTCTGT
TGTGTGACTCTGGTAACTAGAGATCCCTCAGACCCTTTTAGTCAGTGTGGAAAATCTCTAGCAGGGCCCG
TTTAAACCCGCTGATCAGCCTCGACTGTGCCTTCTAGTTGCCAGCCATCTGTTGTTTGCCCCTCCCCCGT
GCCTTCCTTGACCCTGGAAGGTGCCACTCCCACTGTCCTTTCCTAATAAAATGAGGAAATTGCATCGCAT
TGTCTGAGTAGGTGTCATTCTATTCTGGGGGGTGGGGTGGGGCAGGACAGCAAGGGGGAGGATTGGGAAG
ACAATAGCAGGCATGCTGGGGATGCGGTGGGCTCTATGGCTTCTGAGGCGGAAAGAACCAGCTGGGGCTC
TAGGGGGTATCCCC
[124 nt withheld, positions 6525-6648]
C
[91 nt withheld, positions 6650-6740]
A
[49 nt withheld, positions 6742-6790]
CCTTTGACGTTGGAGTCCACGTTCTTT
[37 nt withheld, positions 6818-6854]
ACCCTATCTCGGTCTATTCTTTTGATTTATAAGGGATTTTGCCGATTTCGGCCTATTGGTTAAAAAATGA
GCTGATTTAACAAAAATTTAACGCGAATTAATTCTGTGGAATGTGTGTCAGTTAGGGTGTGGAAAGTCCC
CAGGCTCCCCAGCAGGCAGAAGTATGCAAAGCATGCATCTCAATTAGTCAGCAACCAGGTGTGGAAAGTC
CCCAGGCTCCCCAGCAGGCAGAAGTATGCAAAGCATGCATCTCAATTAGTCAGCAACCATAGTCCCGCCC
CTAACTCCGCCCATCCCGCCCCTAACTCCGCCCAGTTCCGCCCATTCTCCGCCCCATGGCTGACTAATTT
TTTTTATTTATGCAGAGGCCGAGGCCGCCTCTGCCTCTGAGCTATTCCAGAAGTAGTGAGGAGGCTTTTT
TGGAGGCCTAGGCTTTTGCAAAAAGCTCCCGGGAGCTTGTATATCCATTTTCGGATCTGATCAGCACGTG
TTGACAATTAATCATCGGCATAGTATATCGGCATAGTATAATACGACAAGGTGAGGAACTAAACCATGGC
CAAGTTGACCAGTGCCGTTCCGGTGCTCACCGCGCGCGACGTCGCCGGAGCGGTCGAGTTCTGGACCGAC
CGGCTCGGGTTCTCCCGGGACTTCGTGGAGGACGACTTCGCCGGTGTGGTCCGGGACGACGTGACCCTGT
TCATCAGCGCGGTCCAGGACCAGGTGGTGCCGGACAACACCCTGGCCTGGGTGTGGGTGCGCGGCCTGGA
CGAGCTGTACGCCGAGTGGTCGGAGGTCGTGTCCACGAACTTCCGGGACGCCTCCGGGCCGGCCATGACC
GAGATCGGCGAGCAGCCGTGGGGGCGGGAGTTCGCCCTGCGCGACCCGGCCGGCAACTGCGTGCACTTCG
TGGCCGAGGAGCAGGACTGACACGTGCTACGAGATTTCGATTCCACCGCCGCCTTCTATGAAAGGTTGGG
CTTCGGAATCGTTTTCCGGGACGCCGGCTGGATGATCCTCCAGCGCGGGGATCTCATGCTGGAGTTCTTC
GCCCACCCCAACTTGTTTATTGCAGCTTATAATGGTTACAAATAAAGCAATAGCATCACAAATTTCACAA
ATAAAGCATTTTTTTCACTGCATTCTAGTTGTGGTTTGTCCAAACTCATCAATGTATCTTATCATGTCTG
TATACCGTCGACCTCTAGCTAGAGCTTGGCGTAATCATGGTCATAGCTGTTTCCTGTGTGAAATTGTTAT
CCGCTCACAATTCCACACAACATACGAGCCGGAAGCATAAAGTGTAAAGCCTGGGGTGCCTAATGAGTGA
GCTAACTCACATTAATTGCGTTGCGCTCACTGCCCGCTTTCCAGTCGGGAAACCTGTCGTGCCAGCTGCA
TTAATGAATCGGCCAACGCGCGGGGAGAGGCGGTTTGCGTATTGGGCGCTCTTCCGCTTCCTCGCTCACT
GACTCGCTGCGCTCGGTCGTTCGGCTGCGGCGAGCGGTATCAGCTCACTCAAAGGCGGTAATACGGTTAT
CCACAGAATCAGGGGATAACGCAGGAAAGAACATGTGAGCAAAAGGCCAGCAAAAGGCCAGGAACCGTAA
AAAGGCCGCGTTGCTGGCGTTTTTCCATAGGCTCCGCCCCCCTGACGAGCATCACAAAAATCGACGCTCA
AGTCAGAGGTGGCGAAACCCGACAGGACTATAAAGATACCAGGCGTTTCCCCCTGGAAGCTCCCTCGTGC
GCTCTCCTGTTCCGACCCTGCCGCTTACCGGATACCTGTCCGCCTTTCTCCCTTCGGGAAGCGTGGCGCT
TTCTCATAGCTCACGCTGTAGGTATCTCAGTTCGGTGTAGGTCGTTCGCTCCAAGCTGGGCTGTGTGCAC
GAACCCCCCGTTCAGCCCGACCGCTGCGCCTTATCCGGTAACTATCGTCTTGAGTCCAACCCGGTAAGAC
ACGACTTATCGCCACTGGCAGCAGCCACTGGTAACAGGATTAGCAGAGCGAGGTATGTAGGCGGTGCTAC
AGAGTTCTTGAAGTGGTGGCCTAACTACGGCTACACTAGAAGAACAGTATTTGGTATCTGCGCTCTGCTG
AAGCCAGTTACCTTCGGAAAAAGAGTTGGTAGCTCTTGATCCGGCAAACAAACCACCGCTGGTAGCGGTG
GTTTTTTTGTTTGCAAGCAGCAGATTACGCGCAGAAAAAAAGGATCTCAAGAAGATCCTTTGATCTTTTC
TACGGGGTCTGACGCTCAGTGGAACGAAAACTCACGTTAAGGGATTTTGGTCATGAGATTATCAAAAAGG
ATCTTCACCTAGATCCTTTTAAATTAAAAATGAAGTTTTAAATCAATCTAAAGTATATATGAGTAAACTT
GGTCTGACAGTTACCAATGCTTAATCAGTGAGGCACCTATCTCAGCGATCTGTCTATTTCGTTCATCCAT
AGTTGCCTGACTCCCCGTCGTGTAGATAACTACGATACGGGAGGGCTTACCATCTGGCCCCAGTGCTGCA
ATGATACCGCGAGACCCACGCTCACCGGCTCCAGATTTATCAGCAATAAACCAGCCAGCCGGAAGGGCCG
AGCGCAGAAGTGGTCCTGCAACTTTATCCGCCTCCATCCAGTCTATTAATTGTTGCCGGGAAGCTAGAGT
AAGTAGTTCGCCAGTTAATAGTTTGCGCAACGTTGTTGCCATTGCTACAGGCATCGTGGTGTCACGCTCG
TCGTTTGGTATGGCTTCATTCAGCTCCGGTTCCCAACGATCAAGGCGAGTTACATGATCCCCCATGTTGT
GCAAAAAAGCGGTTAGCTCCTTCGGTCCTCCGATCGTTGTCAGAAGTAAGTTGGCCGCAGTGTTATCACT
CATGGTTATGGCAGCACTGCATAATTCTCTTACTGTCATGCCATCCGTAAGATGCTTTTCTGTGACTGGT
GAGTACTCAACCAAGTCATTCTGAGAATAGTGTATGCGGCGACCGAGTTGCTCTTGCCCGGCGTCAATAC
GGGATAATACCGCGCCACATAGCAGAACTTTAAAAGTGCTCATCATTGGAAAACGTTCTTCGGGGCGAAA
ACTCTCAAGGATCTTACCGCTGTTGAGATCCAGTTCGATGTAACCCACTCGTGCACCCAACTGATCTTCA
GCATCTTTTACTTTCACCAGCGTTTCTGGGTGAGCAAAAACAGGAAGGCAAAATGCCGCAAAAAAGGGAA
TAAGGGCGACACGGAAATGTTGAATACTCATACTCTTCCTTTTTCAATATTATTGAAGCATTTATCAGGG
TTATTGTCTCATGAGCGGATACATATTTGAATGTATTTAGAAAAATAAACAAATAGGGGTTCCGCGCACA
TTTCCCCGAAAAGTGCCACCTGACGTCGACGGATCGGGAGATCTCCCGATCCCCTATGGTGCACTCTCAG
TACAATCTGCTCTGATGCCGCATAGTTAAGCCAGTATCTGCTCCCTGCTTGTGTGTTGGAGGTCGCTGAG
TAGTGCGCGAGCAAAATTTAAGCTACAACAAGGCAAGGCTTGACCGACAATTGCATGAAGAATCTGCTTA
GGGTTAGGCGTTTTGCGCTGCTTCGCGATGTACGGGCCAGATATACGCGTTGACATTGATTATTGACTAG
TTATTAATAGTAATCAATTACGGGGTCATTAGTTCATAGCCCATATATGGAGTTCCGCGTTACATAACTT
ACGGTAAATGGCCCGCCTGGCTGACCGCCCAACGACCCCCGCCCATTGACGTCAATAATGACGTATGTTC
CCATAGTAACGCCAATAGGGACTTTCCATTGACGTCAATGGGTGGAGTATTTACGGTAAACTGCCCACTT
GGCAGTACATCAAGTGTATCATATGCCAAGTACGCCCCCTATTGACGTCAATGACGGTAAATGGCCCGCC
TGGCATTATGCCCAGTACATGACCTTATGGGACTTTCCTACTTGGCAGTACATCTACGTATTAGTCATCG
CTATTACCATGGTGATGCGGTTTTGGCAGTACATCAATGGGCGTGGATAGCGGTTTGACTCACGGGGATT
TCCAAGTCTCCACCCCATTGACGTCAATGGGAGTTTGTTTTGGCACCAAAATCAACGGGACTTTCCAAAA
TGTCGTAACAACTCCGCCCCATTGACGCAAATGGGCGGTAGGCGTGTACGGTGGGAGGTCTATATAAGCA
GCGCGTTTTGCCTGTACTGGGTCTCTCTGGTTAGACCAGATCTGAGCCTGGGAGCTCTCTGGCTAACTAG
GGAACCCACTGCTTAAGCCTCAATAAAGCTTGCCTTGAGTGCTTCAAGTAGTGTGTGCCCGTCTGTTGTG
TGACTCTGGTAACTAGAGATCCCTCAGACCCTTTTAGTCAGTGTGGAAAATCTCTAGCAGTGGCGCCCGA
ACAGGGACTTGAAAGCGAAAGGGAAACCAGAGGAGCTCTCTCGACGCAGGACTCGGCTTGCTGAAGCGCG
CACGGCAAGAGGCGAGGGGCGGCGACTGGTGAGTACGCCAAAAATTTTGACTAGCGGAGGCTAGAAGGAG
AGAGATGGGTGCGAGAGCGTCAGTATTAAGCGGGGGAGAATTAGATCGCGATGGGAAAAAATTCGGTTAA
GGCCAGGGGGAAAGAAAAAATATAAATTAAAACATATAGTATGGGCAAGCAGGGAGCTAGAACGATTCGC
AGTTAATCCTGGCCTGTTAGAAACATCAGAAGGCTGTAGACAAATACTGGGACAGCTACAACCATCCCTT
CAGACAGGATCAGAAGAACTTAGATCATTATATAATACAGTAGCAACCCTCTATTGTGTGCATCAAAGGA
TAGAGATAAAAGACACCAAGGAAGCTTTAGACAAGATAGAGGAAGAGCAAAACAAAAGTAAGACCACCGC
ACAGCAAGCGGCCGCTGATCTTCAGACCTGGAGGAGGAGATATGAGGGACAATTGGAGAAGTGAATTATA
TAAATATAAAGTAGTAAAAATTGAACCATTAGGAGTAGCACCCACCAAGGCAAAGAGAAGAGTGGTGCAG
AGAGAAAAAAGAGCAGTGGGAATAGGAGCTTTGTTCCTTGGGTTCTTGGGAGCAGCAGGAAGCACTATGG
GCGCAGCGTCAATGACGCTGACGGTACAGGCCAGACAATTATTGTCTGGTATAGTGCAGCAGCAGAACAA
TTTGCTGAGGGCTATTGAGGCGCAACAGCATCTGTTGCAACTCACAGTCTGGGGCATCAAGCAGCTCCAG
GCAAGAATCCTGGCTGTGGAAAGATACCTAAAGGATCAACAGCTCCTGGGGATTTGGGGTTGCTCTGGAA
AACTCATTTGCACCACTGCTGTGCCTTGGAATGCTAGTTGGAGTAATAAATCTCTGGAACAGATTTGGAA
TCACACGACCTGGATGGAGTGGGACAGAGAAATTAACAATTACACAAGCTTAATACACTCCTTAATTGAA
GAATCGCAAAACCAGCAAGAAAAGAATGAACAAGAATTATTGGAATTAGATAAATGGGCAAGTTTGTGGA
ATTGGTTTAACATAACAAATTGGCTGTGGTATATAAAATTATTCATAATGATAGTAGGAGGCTTGGTAGG
TTTAAGAATAGTTTTTGCTGTACTTTCTATAGTGAATAGAGTTAGGCAGGGATATTCACCATTATCGTTT
CAGACCCACCTCCCAACCCCGAGGGGACCCGACAGGCCCGAAGGAATAGAAGAAGAAGGTGGAGAGAGAG
ACAGAGACAGATCCATTCGATTAGTGAACGGATCGGCACTGCGTGCGCCAATTCTGCAGACAAATGGCAG
TATTCATCCACAATTTTAAAAGAAAAGGGGGGATTGGGGGGTACAGTGCAGGGGAAAGAATAGTAGACAT
AATAGCAACAGACATACAAACTAAAGAATTACAAAAACAAATTACAAAAATTCAAAATTTTCGGGTTTAT
TACAGGGACAGCAGAGATCCAGTTTGGTTAATTAAGGTACCGAGGGCCTATTTCCCATGATTCCTTCATA
TTTGCATATACGATACAAGGCTGTTAGAGAGATAATTAGAATTAATTTGACTGTAAACACAAAGATATTA
GTACAAAATACGTGACGTAGAAAGTAATAATTTCTTGGGTAGTTTGCAGTTTTAAAATTATGTTTTAAAA
TGGACTATCATATGCTTACCGTAACTTGAAAGTATTTCGATTTCTTGGCTTTATATATCTTGTGGAAAGG
ACGAAACACCGGAGCTGGACGGCGACGTAAA
Features (pLannotate 1.2.2; 36 found; start..end, strand, type, name):
      1..76      +  misc_RNA       gRNA scaffold: guide RNA scaffold for the Streptococcus pyogenes CRISPR/Cas9 system
     94..112     +  CDS            small t antigen (fragment): SV40 (simian virus 40) small t antigen
    138..349     +  promoter       EF-1α core promoter: core promoter for human elongation factor EF-1α
    398..583     +  CDS            KRAB: Krüppel-associated box (KRAB) transcriptional repression domain from the human zinc finger protein ZNF10 (Margolin et al., 1994)
    605..4708    +  CDS            Cas9: Cas9 (Csn1) endonuclease from the Streptococcus pyogenes Type II CRISPR/Cas system generates RNA-guided double strand breaks in DNA
   4907..5305    +  CDS            BSD: blasticidin S deaminase; Aspergillus terreus BSD; confers resistance to blasticidin
   5306..5327    +  misc_feature   MCS (fragment): pBluescript multiple cloning site
   5330..5918    +  misc_feature   WPRE: woodchuck hepatitis virus posttranscriptional regulatory element
   5969..5988    +  misc_feature   cPPT/CTS (fragment): central polypurine tract and central termination sequence of HIV-1
   5990..6223    +  LTR            3' LTR (ΔU3): self-inactivating 3' long terminal repeat (LTR) from HIV-1
   6255..6479    +  polyA_signal   bGH poly(A) signal: bovine growth hormone polyadenylation signal
   6483..6504    +  promoter       SV40 promoter (fragment): SV40 enhancer and early promoter
   6525..6953    +  rep_origin     f1 ori (sequence partly withheld): f1 bacteriophage origin of replication; arrow indicates direction of (+) strand synthesis
   6967..7296    +  promoter       SV40 promoter: SV40 enhancer and early promoter
   7344..7391    +  promoter       EM7 promoter: synthetic bacterial promoter&nbsp
   7410..7784    +  CDS            BleoR: antibiotic-binding protein; Sh ble from Streptoalloteichus hindustanus; confers resistance to bleomycin, phleomycin, and Zeocin™
   7794..7919    +  CDS            ble (fragment): BLE_KLEPN - Experimental evidence at protein level: Swiss-Prot protein existence level 1. Binding protein with a strong affinity to the bleomycin family of antibiotics. Binds to CL990; an antimitotic-antibiotic compound. From Klebsiella pneumoniae.
   7914..8035    +  polyA_signal   SV40 poly(A) signal: SV40 polyadenylation signal
   8106..8128    -  protein_bind   lac operator (fragment): The lac repressor binds to the lac operator to inhibit transcription in E. coli. This inhibition can be relieved by adding lactose or isopropyl-β-D-thiogalactopyranoside (IPTG). lac repressor encoded by lacI
   8132..8162    -  promoter       lac promoter: promoter for the E. coli lac operon
   8177..8198    -  protein_bind   CAP binding site: CAP binding activates transcription in the presence of cAMP. E. coli catabolite activator protein
   8211..8303    -  CDS            lacI (fragment): lac repressor; lacI; The lac repressor binds to the lac operator to inhibit transcription in E. coli. This inhibition can be relieved by adding lactose or isopropyl-β-D-thiogalactopyranoside (IPTG).
   8486..9074    -  rep_origin     ori: high-copy-number ColE1/pMB1/pBR322/pUC origin of replication
   9245..10105   -  CDS            AmpR: β-lactamase; bla; confers resistance to ampicillin, carbenicillin, and related antibiotics
  10106..10210   -  promoter       AmpR promoter: bla
  10269..10321   -  misc_feature   bom (fragment): basis of mobility region from pBR322
  10476..10855   +  enhancer       CMV enhancer: human cytomegalovirus immediate early enhancer
  10856..11055   +  promoter       CMV promoter: human cytomegalovirus (CMV) immediate early promoter
  11073..11253   +  LTR            5' LTR (truncated): truncated 5' long terminal repeat (LTR) from HIV-1
  11300..11425   +  misc_feature   HIV-1 Ψ: packaging signal of human immunodeficiency virus type 1
  11409..11772   +  CDS            HIV-1 gag (fragment): gag protein from human immunodeficiency virus 1; gag
  11918..12151   +  misc_feature   RRE: The Rev response element (RRE) of HIV-1 allows for Rev-dependent mRNA export from the nucleus to the cytoplasm.
  12528..12628   +  CDS            Rev (fragment): human immunodeficiency virus 1 (HIV-1) Rev protein; rev; enhances nuclear export of unspliced and incompletely spliced viral mRNAs
  12678..12795   +  misc_feature   cPPT/CTS: central polypurine tract and central termination sequence of HIV-1
  12846..13086   +  promoter       U6 promoter: RNA polymerase III promoter for human U6 snRNA
  13096..13115   +  CDS            VN155(I152L) (fragment): improved N-terminal fragment of mVenus for use in bimolecular fluorescence complementation (BiFC) (Kodama and Hu, 2010)
