[The description below was written by a language model from this plasmid's Addgene catalogue record and pLannotate feature annotations shown in this document.]
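Description:
Lenti-(BB)-EF1a-KRAB-dCas9-P2A-BlastR EGFP-guide2 is a 13.1 kb all-in-one lentiviral CRISPR interference plasmid derived from a lentiCRISPR-type backbone. It is propagated in E. coli through a high-copy ColE1/pUC origin with ampicillin resistance, and the record lists a recombination-deficient strain (Stbl3), as is usual for LTR-containing vectors. The backbone also carries an f1 origin and an SV40/EM7-driven bleomycin/Zeocin resistance cassette located outside the viral genome. The transfer cassette is third-generation in design. A CMV enhancer/promoter drives a truncated HIV-1 5' LTR, followed by the Ψ packaging signal, RRE and cPPT/CTS. It ends in a self-inactivating ΔU3 3' LTR, with a bGH polyadenylation signal downstream.

Between the LTRs sit two expression units. A human U6 Pol III promoter drives a 20-nt spacer targeting the EGFP coding sequence, fused to the S. pyogenes guide RNA scaffold. The annotation tool labels this spacer as an mVenus fragment because of its homology to GFP-family genes. The EF-1α core promoter then drives a single open reading frame encoding the ZNF10 KRAB repression domain fused to catalytically inactive Cas9. According to the catalogue entry this fusion carries a C-terminal HA tag, and it is linked through a P2A peptide to blasticidin S deaminase, so that transduced mammalian cells can be selected with blasticidin. A WPRE follows to enhance transcript expression. The feature table labels the nuclease simply as Cas9; its dead status comes from the catalogue fields, which also note an N1396S substitution not known to affect function.

Because the guide directs the repressor to EGFP rather than an endogenous locus, the plasmid is intended as a negative control in CRISPRi experiments.
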