Addgene plasmid #118159: Lenti-(BB)-EF1a-KRAB-dCas9-P2A-BlastR EGFP-guide2
Purpose: CRISPRi negative control. Catalytically inactive Cas9 from S. pyogenes with 2A-BlastR under the EF1a core promoter, and sgRNA2 against the EGFP CDS
Depositing lab: Jorge Ferrer. Depositing organization: Imperial College London.
Backbone
  Vector backbone: Lenti-(BB)-EF1a-KRAB-dCas9-P2A-BlastR
  Backbone manufacturer: Feng Zhang (Addgene #52961)
  Vector type: Mammalian Expression, Lentiviral, CRISPR
  Selectable markers: Blasticidin
Growth in bacteria
  Bacterial resistance: Ampicillin, 100 μg/mL
  Growth temperature: 37°C
  Growth strain: Stbl3
  Copy number: High Copy
Gene/Insert
  Gene/Insert name: KRAB-dCas9-2A-BlastR
  gRNA/shRNA sequence: GAGCTGGACGGCGACGTAAA
  Species: H. sapiens (human)
  Insert size (bp): 4907
  Promoter: EF1a core and U6
  Tag / fusion protein: HA (C terminal on insert)
  Cloning method: Restriction Enzyme; 5′ cloning site Unknown (destroyed during cloning); 3′ cloning site Unknown (destroyed during cloning)
  Sequencing primers: 5′ GATCCGCCACCATGGATGC
Terms and licenses: Academic/Nonprofit Terms; Industry Terms: Not Available to Industry
Depositor comments: Note: Plasmid contains a N1396S mutation in dCas9. This mutation is not known to affect plasmid function.
How to cite: Lenti-(BB)-EF1a-KRAB-dCas9-P2A-BlastR EGFP-guide2 was a gift from Jorge Ferrer (Addgene plasmid # 118159 ; http://n2t.net/addgene:118159 ; RRID:Addgene_118159)
