>Addgene plasmid #118159 | Lenti-(BB)-EF1a-KRAB-dCas9-P2A-BlastR EGFP-guide2 | depositor partial sequence | sequence record 223221 | Guide RNA, gRNA scaffold, EF1a core promoter, KRAB domain
NNNNNNNNNNNTTGNAGTTTTAAATTATGTTTTAAATGGACTATCATATGCTTACCGTAACTTGAAAGTA
TTTCGATTTCTTGGCTTTATATATCTTGTGGAAAGGACGAAACACCGGAGCTGGACGGCGACGTAAAGTT
TTAGAGCTAGAAATAGCAAGTTAAAATAAGGCTAGTCCGTTATCAACTTGAAAAAGTGGCACCGAGTCGG
TGCTTTTTTGAATTCGCTAGCTAGGTCTTGAAAGGAGTGGGAATTGGCTCCGGTGCCCGTCAGTGGGCAG
AGCGCACATCGCCCACAGTCCCCGAGAAGTTGGGGGGAGGGGTCGGCAATTGATCCGGTGCCTAGAGAAG
GTGGCGCGGGGTAAACTGGGAAAGTGATGTCGTGTACTGGCTCCGCCTTTTTCCCGAGGGTGGGGGAGAA
CCGTATATAAGTGCAGTAGTCGCCGTGAACGTTCTTTTTCGCAACGGGTTTGCCGCCAGAACACAGGACC
GGTGATCCGCCACCATGGATGCTAAGTCACTAACTGCCTGGTCCCGGACACTGGTGACCTTCAAGGATGT
ATTTGTGGACTTCACCAGGGAGGAGTGGAAGCTGCTGGACACTGCTCAGCAGATCGTGTACAGAAATGTG
ATGCTGGAGAACTATAAGAACCTGGTTTCCTTGGGTTATCAGCTTACTAAGCCAGATGTGATCCTCCGGT
TGGAGAAGGGAGAAGAGCCCGGCGGTTCCGGCGGAGGGTCGATGGACAAGAAGTACAGCATCGGCCTGGC
CATCGGCACCAACTCTGTGGGCTGGGCCGTGATCACCGACGAGTACAAGGTGCCCAGCAAGAAATTCAAG
GTGCTGGGCAACACCGACCGGCACAGCATCAAGAAGAACCTGATCGGCGCCCTGCTGTTCGACAGCGGAG
AAACAGCCGAGGCCACCCGGCTGAAGAGAACCGCCAGAAGAAGATACACCAGACGGAAGAACCGGATCTG
CTATCTGCAAGAGATCTTCAGCAACGAGATGGCCAAGGTGGACGACAGCTTCTTCCACAGACTGGAAGAG
TCCTTCCTGGGNGAAAAAGGATAAGAAGCACGAACGGGCACCCCATCTTCGGCAACATCGTGGAACAAGG
TGGCCTACCACGAGAAGTACCCCACCATCTACCACCTGAAGAAAAAAACTGGGTGGAAAGCCACCGAACA
GGGCCCAAACTGCGGGCTGAATCTATTTGGGCCCTGGGCCCCAATGAAACAAGTTTCCGGGGGCCACTTT
CCCGGAATCAAGGGGCGAACCTGGACCCCCGGAAAAAAGGCGGACGTGGTAAAAAACTGGTTTATTCCCC
CTGTGTTGGAAAAACATCAAAANCCANCGGNGTCGAAGGAAAAACCCCCCTCAAGNCCCNCGGGGGGTGG
GGAACCACCAGGGCCACCTCTTGTTTCGCGCATTTAGNGAANAAAACAAAAAAGNCTGTGGAAAAATTTG
TATCCCCNCATCTCCTCCGNCGANAAAAAAAAAATAAGGGCTGTGNGTCGCACCCNCATAGNGTTCCCGN
GCAAAGGCGGGGGGCGGCGACACACCCNATTATAAGANNAAATTTCCTTACCCTGGGGGGAAGGGAGTGG
CCATTCGGCCTGTTNTAAAGAAGAGACACCTCCCAACACAGAACAACCCAGNGTACCCAAGCTGGCGNGG
CTCCAGAGTNTTCGGGAAACACAAAACCCCCTTATGTTTGTGTGCCCGCCGCAACAAACCTAGACCCCCG
ACTCCTGGNGATGGAAACCTGGNNAAAGAAAGGGAAAACCGNACCCCGGCCCCNNTTT
